Addgene plasmid #230623: AiP1327 - pAAV-AiE2068m_3xC2-minBG-SYFP2-WPRE3-BGHpA
Purpose: AiE2068m_3xC2 is an enhancer sequence, designed to drive AAV-mediated transgene expression in specific populations of brain cells
Depositing lab: Allen Institute for Brain Science & Bosiljka Tasic. Depositing organization: Allen Institute. Publication: A suite of enhancer AAVs and transgenic mouse lines for genetic access to cortical cell types. Ben-Simon Y, Hooper M, Narayan S, Daigle TL, Dwivedi D, Way SW, Oster A, Stafford DA, Mich JK, Taormina MJ, Martinez RA, Opitz-Araya X, Roth JR, Alexander JR, Allen S, Amster A, Arbuckle J, Ayala A, Baker PM, Bakken TE, Barcelli T, Barta S, Bendrick J, Bertagnolli D, Bielstein C, Bishwakarma P, Bowlus J, Boyer G, Brouner K, Casian B, Casper T, Chakka AB, Chakrabarty R, Chance RK, Chavan S, Clark M, Colbert K, Collman F, Daniel S, Departee M, DiValentin P, Donadio N, Dotson N, Egdorf T, Fliss T, Gabitto M, Garcia J, Gary A, Gasperini M, Gloe J, Goldy J, Gore BB, Graybuck L, Greisman N, Haeseleer F, Halterman C, Haradon Z, Hastings SD, Helback O, Ho W, Hockemeyer D, Huang C, Huff S, Hunker A, Johansen N, Jones D, Juneau Z, Kalmbach B, Kannan M, Khem S, Kussick E, Kutsal R, Larsen R, Lee C, Lee AY, Leibly M, Lenz GH, Li S, Liang E, Lusk N, Madigan Z, Malloy J, Malone J, McCue R, Melchor J, Mollenkopf T, Moosman S, Morin E, Newman D, Ng L, Ngo K, Omstead V, Otto S, Oyama A, Pena N, Pham T, Phillips E, Pom CA, Potekhina L, Ransford S, Ray PL, Rette D, Reynoldson C, Rimorin C, Rocha D, Ruiz A, Sanchez REA, Sawyer L, Sedeno-Cortes A, Sevigny JP, Shapovalova N, Shepard N, Shulga L, Sigler AR, Siverts L, Soliman S, Somasundaram S, Staats B, Stewart K, Szelenyi E, Tieu M, Trader C, Tran A, van Velthoven CTJ, Walker M, Wang Y, Weed N, Wirthlin M, Wood T, Wynalda B, Yao Z, Zhou T, Ariza J, Dee N, Reding M, Ronellenfitch K, Mufti S, Sunkin SM, Smith KA, Esposito L, Waters J, Thyagarajan B, Yao S, Lein ES, Zeng H, Levi BP, Ngai J, Ting JT, Tasic B. Cell. 2025 May 16:S0092-8674(25)00513-6. doi: 10.1016/j.cell.2025.05.002. PubMed 40403729.
Backbone
  Vector backbone: pAAV2
  Vector type: AAV
Growth in bacteria
  Bacterial resistance: Ampicillin, 100 μg/mL
  Growth temperature: 37°C
  Growth strain: NEB Stable
  Copy number: High Copy
Gene/Insert
  Gene/Insert name: SYFP2
  Species: Synthetic
  Promoter: minBG
  Cloning method: Restriction Enzyme; 5′ cloning site MluI (unknown if destroyed); 3′ cloning site SacI (unknown if destroyed)
Terms and licenses: Academic/Nonprofit Terms; Industry Terms: Not Available to Industry
How to cite: AiP1327 - pAAV-AiE2068m_3xC2-minBG-SYFP2-WPRE3-BGHpA was a gift from Allen Institute for Brain Science & Bosiljka Tasic (Addgene plasmid # 230623 ; http://n2t.net/addgene:230623 ; RRID:Addgene_230623)
