[The description below was written by a language model from this plasmid's Addgene catalogue record and pLannotate feature annotations shown in this document.]
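Description:
AiP1327 - pAAV-AiE2068m_3xC2-minBG-SYFP2-WPRE3-BGHpA is an AAV transfer plasmid built on a pAAV2 backbone and intended for packaging a reporter genome into recombinant adeno-associated virus. In bacteria it is maintained through a high-copy ColE1/pUC-type origin and selected with ampicillin via the bla (AmpR) gene and its promoter. An f1 phage origin is also present, along with small remnants of the pBR322 bom and rop regions. The 4,862 nt sequenced record shows one complete AAV2 inverted terminal repeat downstream of the cassette. The upstream repeat is detected only as short fragments, which may simply reflect how hard these repeats are to sequence and annotate. The listed host strain is a recombination-deficient type often chosen to keep such repeats stable.

Between the ITRs, the payload is an enhancer-driven fluorescent reporter. AiE2068m_3xC2 is an enhancer sequence placed upstream of the minimal minBG promoter, which on its own gives little expression, so the enhancer's activity determines where the transgene is expressed. The name suggests a triplicated core of the enhancer, although the record does not spell this out, and neither the enhancer nor the promoter is annotated in the feature table. They presumably lie in the unannotated stretch preceding the coding sequence. The reporter is SYFP2, a fast-maturing monomeric yellow fluorescent protein derived from Aequorea victoria. It is followed by WPRE3, a shortened woodchuck hepatitis virus posttranscriptional element that boosts transcript expression while saving packaging space, and then by the bovine growth hormone polyadenylation signal.

The stated purpose is AAV-mediated transgene expression in specific populations of brain cells, as part of a collection of enhancer AAVs for genetic access to cortical cell types. The record does not state which cell population this enhancer targets.
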