Features (pLannotate 1.2.2; 14 found; start..end, strand, type, name):
     12..39      +  repeat_region  AAV2 ITR (fragment): inverted terminal repeat of adeno-associated virus serotype 2 inverted
     68..95      +  repeat_region  AAV2 ITR (fragment): inverted terminal repeat of adeno-associated virus serotype 2 inverted
    880..1596    +  CDS            SYFP2: SYFP2 is a basic (constitutively fluorescent) yellow fluorescent protein published in 2006, derived from Aequorea victoria. It is reported to be a very rapidly-maturing monomer with moderate acid sensitivity.
   1636..1793    +  misc_feature   WPRE (fragment): woodchuck hepatitis virus posttranscriptional regulatory element
   1799..1879    +  misc_feature   WPRE (fragment): woodchuck hepatitis virus posttranscriptional regulatory element
   1896..2007    +  polyA_signal   bGH poly(A) signal: bovine growth hormone polyadenylation signal
   2125..2265    +  repeat_region  AAV2 ITR: inverted terminal repeat of adeno-associated virus serotype 2 inverted
   2270..2321    -  misc_feature   bom (fragment): basis of mobility region from pBR322
   2340..2795    +  rep_origin     f1 ori (sequence partly withheld): f1 bacteriophage origin of replication; arrow indicates direction of (+) strand synthesis
   2796..2845    -  misc_feature   bom (fragment): basis of mobility region from pBR322
   2947..2982    -  CDS            rop (fragment): Rop protein, which maintains plasmids at low copy number; rop
   3077..3181    +  promoter       AmpR promoter: bla
   3182..4042    +  CDS            AmpR: β-lactamase; bla; confers resistance to ampicillin, carbenicillin, and related antibiotics
   4213..4801    +  rep_origin     ori: high-copy-number ColE1/pMB1/pBR322/pUC origin of replication
>Addgene plasmid #230623 | AiP1327 - pAAV-AiE2068m_3xC2-minBG-SYFP2-WPRE3-BGHpA | addgene full sequence | sequence record 470423 | Addgene NGS Result
CCTGCAGGCAGCTGCGCGCTCGCTCGCTCACTGAGGCCGCCCGGGCGTCGGGCGACCTTTGGTCGCCCGG
CCTCAGTGAGCGAGCGAGCGCGCAGAGAGGGAGTGGCCAACTCCATCACTAGGGGTTCCTGCGGCCGCAC
GCGTCTTAGCAACGTCAGATCAAATGCTTCTGTTCATGGTCTGACCCAGTCCTTACTATGAGTTCAGATT
TATGACTCTCAATTTACTAAAAAAGAAACTGATGATTTGAGAGGAGAAATGACCCAGCTAAGGCCATGTT
AGGAATGTCTTGATGAGCCAAGACTTCATCCAGACCTGATTCTGGGGCCTGTGCTGTCATCCAATGTGCC
TGGCCTTAGCAACGTCAGATCAAATGCTTCTGTTCATGGTCTGACCCAGTCCTTACTATGAGTTCAGATT
TATGACTCTCAATTTACTAAAAAAGAAACTGATGATTTGAGAGGAGAAATGACCCAGCTAAGGCCATGTT
AGGAATGTCTTGATGAGCCAAGACTTCATCCAGACCTGATTCTGGGGCCTGTGCTGTCATCCAATGTGCC
TGGCCTTAGCAACGTCAGATCAAATGCTTCTGTTCATGGTCTGACCCAGTCCTTACTATGAGTTCAGATT
TATGACTCTCAATTTACTAAAAAAGAAACTGATGATTTGAGAGGAGAAATGACCCAGCTAAGGCCATGTT
AGGAATGTCTTGATGAGCCAAGACTTCATCCAGACCTGATTCTGGGGCCTGTGCTGTCATCCAATGTGCC
TGGCCTTAAGGAGCTCGGGCTGGGCATAAAAGTCAGGGCAGAGCCATCTATTGCTTACATTTGCTTCTGG
GATCCAGATCTTTCGAAGCTAGCGCTACCGGTCGCCACCATGGTGAGCAAGGGCGAGGAGCTGTTCACCG
GGGTGGTGCCCATCCTGGTCGAGCTGGACGGCGACGTAAACGGCCACAAGTTCAGCGTGTCCGGCGAGGG
CGAGGGCGATGCCACCTACGGCAAGCTGACCCTGAAGCTGATCTGCACCACCGGCAAGCTGCCCGTGCCC
TGGCCCACCCTCGTGACCACCCTGGGCTACGGCGTGCAGTGCTTCGCCCGCTACCCCGACCACATGAAGC
AGCACGACTTCTTCAAGTCCGCCATGCCCGAAGGCTACGTCCAGGAGCGCACCATCTTCTTCAAGGACGA
CGGCAACTACAAGACCCGCGCCGAGGTGAAGTTCGAGGGCGACACCCTGGTGAACCGCATCGAGCTGAAG
GGCATCGACTTCAAGGAGGACGGCAACATCCTGGGGCACAAGCTGGAGTACAACTACAACAGCCACAACG
TCTATATCACCGCCGACAAGCAGAAGAACGGCATCAAGGCCAACTTCAAGATCCGCCACAACATCGAGGA
CGGCGGCGTGCAGCTCGCCGACCACTACCAGCAGAACACCCCCATCGGCGACGGCCCCGTGCTGCTGCCC
GACAACCACTACCTGAGCTACCAGTCCAAGCTGAGCAAAGACCCCAACGAGAAGCGCGATCACATGGTCC
TGCTGGAGTTCGTGACCGCCGCCGGGATCACTCTCGGCATGGACGAGCTGTACAAGTAAGTCGACGGCGC
GCCGCGGCCGCGAATTCGATATCATAATCAACCTCTGGATTACAAAATTTGTGAAAGATTGACTGGTATT
CTTAACTATGTTGCTCCTTTTACGCTATGTGGATACGCTGCTTTAATGCCTTTGTATCATGCTATTGCTT
CCCGTATGGCTTTCATTTTCTCCTCCTTGTATAAATCCTGGTTAGTTCTTGCCACGGCGGAACTCATCGC
CGCCTGCCTTGCCCGCTGCTGGACAGGGGCTCGGCTGTTGGGCACTGACAATTCCGTGGCTCGAGAGATC
TTCGACTGTGCCTTCTAGTTGCCAGCCATCTGTTGTTTGCCCCTCCCCCGTGCCTTCCTTGACCCTGGAA
GGTGCCACTCCCACTGTCCTTTCCTAATAAAATGAGGAAATTGCATCGCATTGTCTGAGTAGGTGTCATT
CTATTCTGGGGGGTGGGGTGGGGCAGGACAGCAAGGGGGAGGATTGGGAAGACAATAGCAGGCATGAGAT
CTCACGTGCGGACCGAGCGGCCGCAGGAACCCCTAGTGATGGAGTTGGCCACTCCCTCTCTGCGCGCTCG
CTCGCTCACTGAGGCCGGGCGACCAAAGGTCGCCCGACGCCCGGGCTTTGCCCGGGCGGCCTCAGTGAGC
GAGCGAGCGCGCAGCTGCCTGCAGGGGCGCCTGATGCGGTATTTTCTCCTTACGCATCTGTGCGGTATTT
CACACCGCATA
[95 nt withheld, positions 2322-2416]
T
[46 nt withheld, positions 2418-2463]
C
[141 nt withheld, positions 2465-2605]
CCTTTGACGTTGGAGTCCACGTTCTTT
[37 nt withheld, positions 2633-2669]
ACTCTATCTCGGGCTATTCTTTTGATTTATAAGGGATTTTGCCGATTTCGGTCTATTGGTTAAAAAATGA
GCTGATTTAACAAAAATTTAACGCGAATTTTAACAAAATATTAACGTTTACAATTTTATGGTGCACTCTC
AGTACAATCTGCTCTGATGCCGCATAGTTAAGCCAGCCCCGACACCCGCCAACACCCGCTGACGCGCCCT
GACGGGCTTGTCTGCTCCCGGCATCCGCTTACAGACAAGCTGTGACCGTCTCCGGGAGCTGCATGTGTCA
GAGGTTTTCACCGTCATCACCGAAACGCGCGAGACGAAAGGGCCTCGTGATACGCCTATTTTTATAGGTT
AATGTCATGATAATAATGGTTTCTTAGACGTCAGGTGGCACTTTTCGGGGAAATGTGCGCGGAACCCCTA
TTTGTTTATTTTTCTAAATACATTCAAATATGTATCCGCTCATGAGACAATAACCCTGATAAATGCTTCA
ATAATATTGAAAAAGGAAGAGTATGAGTATTCAACATTTCCGTGTCGCCCTTATTCCCTTTTTTGCGGCA
TTTTGCCTTCCTGTTTTTGCTCACCCAGAAACGCTGGTGAAAGTAAAAGATGCTGAAGATCAGTTGGGTG
CACGAGTGGGTTACATCGAACTGGATCTCAACAGCGGTAAGATCCTTGAGAGTTTTCGCCCCGAAGAACG
TTTTCCAATGATGAGCACTTTTAAAGTTCTGCTATGTGGCGCGGTATTATCCCGTATTGACGCCGGGCAA
GAGCAACTCGGTCGCCGCATACACTATTCTCAGAATGACTTGGTTGAGTACTCACCAGTCACAGAAAAGC
ATCTTACGGATGGCATGACAGTAAGAGAATTATGCAGTGCTGCCATAACCATGAGTGATAACACTGCGGC
CAACTTACTTCTGACAACGATCGGAGGACCGAAGGAGCTAACCGCTTTTTTGCACAACATGGGGGATCAT
GTAACTCGCCTTGATCGTTGGGAACCGGAGCTGAATGAAGCCATACCAAACGACGAGCGTGACACCACGA
TGCCTGTAGCAATGGCAACAACGTTGCGCAAACTATTAACTGGCGAACTACTTACTCTAGCTTCCCGGCA
ACAATTAATAGACTGGATGGAGGCGGATAAAGTTGCAGGACCACTTCTGCGCTCGGCCCTTCCGGCTGGC
TGGTTTATTGCTGATAAATCTGGAGCCGGTGAGCGTGGGTCTCGCGGTATCATTGCAGCACTGGGGCCAG
ATGGTAAGCCCTCCCGTATCGTAGTTATCTACACGACGGGGAGTCAGGCAACTATGGATGAACGAAATAG
ACAGATCGCTGAGATAGGTGCCTCACTGATTAAGCATTGGTAACTGTCAGACCAAGTTTACTCATATATA
CTTTAGATTGATTTAAAACTTCATTTTTAATTTAAAAGGATCTAGGTGAAGATCCTTTTTGATAATCTCA
TGACCAAAATCCCTTAACGTGAGTTTTCGTTCCACTGAGCGTCAGACCCCGTAGAAAAGATCAAAGGATC
TTCTTGAGATCCTTTTTTTCTGCGCGTAATCTGCTGCTTGCAAACAAAAAAACCACCGCTACCAGCGGTG
GTTTGTTTGCCGGATCAAGAGCTACCAACTCTTTTTCCGAAGGTAACTGGCTTCAGCAGAGCGCAGATAC
CAAATACTGTTCTTCTAGTGTAGCCGTAGTTAGGCCACCACTTCAAGAACTCTGTAGCACCGCCTACATA
CCTCGCTCTGCTAATCCTGTTACCAGTGGCTGCTGCCAGTGGCGATAAGTCGTGTCTTACCGGGTTGGAC
TCAAGACGATAGTTACCGGATAAGGCGCAGCGGTCGGGCTGAACGGGGGGTTCGTGCACACAGCCCAGCT
TGGAGCGAACGACCTACACCGAACTGAGATACCTACAGCGTGAGCTATGAGAAAGCGCCACGCTTCCCGA
AGGGAGAAAGGCGGACAGGTATCCGGTAAGCGGCAGGGTCGGAACAGGAGAGCGCACGAGGGAGCTTCCA
GGGGGAAACGCCTGGTATCTTTATAGTCCTGTCGGGTTTCGCCACCTCTGACTTGAGCGTCGATTTTTGT
GATGCTCGTCAGGGGGGCGGAGCCTATGGAAAAACGCCAGCAACGCGGCCTTTTTACGGTTCCTGGCCTT
TTGCTGGCCTTTTGCTCACATGT
